>Addgene plasmid #194509 | pGTag NGFR EGFP cLAP +1 | addgene full sequence | sequence record 384068 | Addgene NGS Result
CGACGTTGTAAAACGACGGCCAGTGAGCGCGCGTAATACGACTCACTATAGGGCGAATTGGAGCTACCCG
CATTACCCTGTTATCCCTAAGATCCGACTATTTCCCATGATTCCTTCATATTTGCATATACGATACAAGG
CTGTTAGAGAGATAATTAGAATTAATTTGACTGTAAACACAAAGATATTAGTACAAAATACGTGACGTAG
AAAGTAATAATTTCTTGGGTAGTTTGCAGTTTTAAAATTATGTTTTAAAATGGACTATCATATGCTTACC
GTAACTTGAAAGTATTTCGATTTCTTGGCTTTATATATCTTGTGGAAAGGACGAAACACCGGTATGTCGG
GAACCTCTCCGTTTTAGAGCTAGAAATAGCAAGTTAAAATAAGGCTAGTCCGTTATCAACTTGAAAAAGT
GGCACCGAGTCGGTGCTTTTTTGAATTCAGATCTTACATTTCAGGACATCTAGCTTATCGATACCGTCGA
CTACGGGTATGTCGGGAACCTCTCCAGGTACTGACCGACGACCTGCCCAGGGCCTCGGACTATAAGGACG
ACGACGACAAGGGAGGCGGAGGGGAGAACCTGTACTTTCAGGGAAGCGGAGGAGGAGGCAAAGAAACAGC
TGCTGCTAAATTCGAGCGGCAGCACATGGACAGCTCTGGCCCCTCTGGCAGCGCCGCCAAGTTCAGCAGC
CTGGAAGTGCTGTTCCAGGGCCCCCTGAGCAGCAGCGGCCCCAGCGGCAGCATGGTGTCCAAGGGCGAGG
AACTGTTCACCGGCGTGGTGCCCATCCTGGTGGAGCTGGACGGCGACGTGAACGGCCACAAGTTCAGCGT
GTCCGGCGAGGGCGAAGGCGACGCCACCTACGGCAAGCTGACCCTGAAGTTCATCTGCACCACCGGCAAG
CTGCCCGTGCCCTGGCCCACCCTGGTGACCACCCTGACCTACGGCGTGCAGTGCTTCAGCAGATACCCCG
ACCACATGAAGCAGCACGATTTCTTCAAGAGCGCCATGCCCGAGGGCTACGTCCAGGAGCGCACCATCTT
TTTCAAGGACGACGGCAACTACAAGACCAGGGCCGAGGTGAAGTTCGAGGGCGACACACTGGTGAACAGG
ATCGAGCTGAAGGGCATCGACTTCAAAGAGGACGGCAACATCCTGGGCCACAAGCTGGAATACAACTACA
ACAGCCACAACGTGTACATTATGGCCGACAAGCAGAAGAACGGCATCAAGGTCAACTTCAAGATCCGGCA
CAACATCGAGGACGGCAGCGTGCAGCTGGCCGACCACTACCAGCAGAACACCCCCATCGGCGACGGCCCC
GTGCTGCTGCCCGACAACCACTACCTGAGCACCCAGAGCGCTCTCAGCAAGGACCCCAACGAGAAGCGGG
ACCACATGGTGCTGAAAGAATTTGTGACAGCCGCCGGAATCACCCTGGGCATGGACGAGCTGTACAAGCG
CGGAGCCACGAACTTCTCTCTGTTAAAGCAAGCAGGAGATGTTGAAGAAAACCCCGGGCCCATGGGGGCA
GGTGCCACCGGCCGCGCCATGGACGGGCCGCGCCTGCTGCTGTTGCTGCTTCTGGGGGTGTCCCTTGGAG
GTGCCAAGGAGGCATGCCCCACAGGCCTGTACACACACAGCGGTGAGTGCTGCAAAGCCTGCAACCTGGG
CGAGGGTGTGGCCCAGCCTTGTGGAGCCAACCAGACCGTGTGTGAGCCCTGCCTGGACAGCGTGACGTTC
TCCGACGTGGTGAGCGCGACCGAGCCGTGCAAGCCGTGCACCGAGTGCGTGGGGCTCCAGAGCATGTCGG
CGCCGTGCGTGGAGGCCGACGACGCCGTGTGCCGCTGCGCCTACGGCTACTACCAGGATGAGACGACTGG
GCGCTGCGAGGCGTGCCGCGTGTGCGAGGCGGGCTCGGGCCTCGTGTTCTCCTGCCAGGACAAGCAGAAC
ACCGTGTGCGAGGAGTGCCCCGACGGCACGTATTCCGACGAGGCCAACCACGTGGACCCGTGCCTGCCCT
GCACCGTGTGCGAGGACACCGAGCGCCAGCTCCGCGAGTGCACACGCTGGGCCGACGCCGAGTGCGAGGA
GATCCCTGGCCGTTGGATTACACGGTCCACACCCCCAGAGGGCTCGGACAGCACAGCCCCCAGCACCCAG
GAGCCTGAGGCACCTCCAGAACAAGACCTCATAGCCAGCACGGTGGCAGGTGTGGTGACCACAGTGATGG
GCAGCTCCCAGCCCGTGGTGACCCGAGGCACCACCGACAACCTCATCCCTGTCTATTGCTCCATCCTGGC
TGCTGTGGTTGTGGGCCTTGTGGCCTACATAGCCTTCAAGAGGTGGAACAGGGGGATCCTCTGACTGGTA
TGTCGGGAACCTCTCCAGGGATGTCTCGAGGGGGGGCCCGGTACCCAGCTTTTGTTCCCTTTAGTGAGGG
TTAATTGCGCGCTTGGCGTAATCATGGTCATAGCTGTTTCCTGTGTGAAATTGTTATCCGCTCACAATTC
CACACAACATACGAGCCGGAAGCATAAAGTGTAAAGCCTGGGGTGCCTAATGAGTGAGCTAACTCACATT
AATTGCGTTGCGCTCACTGCCCGCTTTCCAGTCGGGAAACCTGTCGTGCCAGCTGCATTAATGAATCGGC
CAACGCGCGGGGAGAGGCGGTTTGCGTATTGGGCGCTCTTCCGCTTCCTCGCTCACTGACTCGCTGCGCT
CGGTCGTTCGGCTGCGGCGAGCGGTATCAGCTCACTCAAAGGCGGTAATACGGTTATCCACAGAATCAGG
GGATAACGCAGGAAAGAACATGTGAGCAAAAGGCCAGCAAAAGGCCAGGAACCGTAAAAAGGCCGCGTTG
CTGGCGTTTTTCCATAGGCTCCGCCCCCCTGACGAGCATCACAAAAATCGACGCTCAAGTCAGAGGTGGC
GAAACCCGACAGGACTATAAAGATACCAGGCGTTTCCCCCTGGAAGCTCCCTCGTGCGCTCTCCTGTTCC
GACCCTGCCGCTTACCGGATACCTGTCCGCCTTTCTCCCTTCGGGAAGCGTGGCGCTTTCTCATAGCTCA
CGCTGTAGGTATCTCAGTTCGGTGTAGGTCGTTCGCTCCAAGCTGGGCTGTGTGCACGAACCCCCCGTTC
AGCCCGACCGCTGCGCCTTATCCGGTAACTATCGTCTTGAGTCCAACCCGGTAAGACACGACTTATCGCC
ACTGGCAGCAGCCACTGGTAACAGGATTAGCAGAGCGAGGTATGTAGGCGGTGCTACAGAGTTCTTGAAG
TGGTGGCCTAACTACGGCTACACTAGAAGAACAGTATTTGGTATCTGCGCTCTGCTGAAGCCAGTTACCT
TCGGAAAAAGAGTTGGTAGCTCTTGATCCGGCAAACAAACCACCGCTGGTAGCGGTGGTTTTTTTGTTTG
CAAGCAGCAGATTACGCGCAGAAAAAAAGGATCTCAAGAAGATCCTTTGATCTTTTCTACGGGGTCTGAC
GCTCAGTGGAACGAAAACTCACGTTAAGGGATTTTGGTCATGAGATTATCAAAAAGGATCTTCACCTAGA
TCCTTTTAAATTAAAAATGAAGTTTTAAATCAATCTAAAGTATATATGAGTAAACTTGGTCTGACAGTTA
CCAATGCTTAATCAGTGAGGCACCTATCTCAGCGATCTGTCTATTTCGTTCATCCATAGTTGCCTGACTC
CCCGTCGTGTAGATAACTACGATACGGGAGGGCTTACCATCTGGCCCCAGTGCTGCAATGATACCGCGAG
ACCCACGCTCACCGGCTCCAGATTTATCAGCAATAAACCAGCCAGCCGGAAGGGCCGAGCGCAGAAGTGG
TCCTGCAACTTTATCCGCCTCCATCCAGTCTATTAATTGTTGCCGGGAAGCTAGAGTAAGTAGTTCGCCA
GTTAATAGTTTGCGCAACGTTGTTGCCATTGCTACAGGCATCGTGGTGTCACGCTCGTCGTTTGGTATGG
CTTCATTCAGCTCCGGTTCCCAACGATCAAGGCGAGTTACATGATCCCCCATGTTGTGCAAAAAAGCGGT
TAGCTCCTTCGGTCCTCCGATCGTTGTCAGAAGTAAGTTGGCCGCAGTGTTATCACTCATGGTTATGGCA
GCACTGCATAATTCTCTTACTGTCATGCCATCCGTAAGATGCTTTTCTGTGACTGGTGAGTACTCAACCA
AGTCATTCTGAGAATAGTGTATGCGGCGACCGAGTTGCTCTTGCCCGGCGTCAATACGGGATAATACCGC
GCCACATAGCAGAACTTTAAAAGTGCTCATCATTGGAAAACGTTCTTCGGGGCGAAAACTCTCAAGGATC
TTACCGCTGTTGAGATCCAGTTCGATGTAACCCACTCGTGCACCCAACTGATCTTCAGCATCTTTTACTT
TCACCAGCGTTTCTGGGTGAGCAAAAACAGGAAGGCAAAATGCCGCAAAAAAGGGAATAAGGGCGACACG
GAAATGTTGAATACTCATACTCTTCCTTTTTCAATATTATTGAAGCATTTATCAGGGTTATTGTCTCATG
AGCGGATACATATTTGAATGTATTTAGAAAAATAAACAAATAGGGGTTCCGCGCACATTTCCCCGAAAAG
TGCCACCTG
[124 nt withheld, positions 4630-4753]
C
[91 nt withheld, positions 4755-4845]
A
[49 nt withheld, positions 4847-4895]
CCTTTGACGTTGGAGTCCACGTTCTTT
[37 nt withheld, positions 4923-4959]
ACCCTATCTCGGTCTATTCTTTTGATTTATAAGGGATTTTGCCGATTTCGGCCTATTGGTTAAAAAATGA
GCTGATTTAACAAAAATTTAACGCGAATTTTAACAAAATATTAACGCTTACAATTTCCATTCGCCATTCA
GGCTGCGCAACTGTTGGGAAGGGCGATCGGTGCGGGCCTCTTCGCTATTACGCCAGCTGGCGAAAGGGGG
ATGTGCTGCAAGGCGATTAAGTTGGGTAACGCCAGGGTTTTCCCAGTCA
Features (pLannotate 1.2.2; 19 found; start..end, strand, type, name):
     34..52      +  promoter       T7 promoter: promoter for bacteriophage T7 RNA polymerase
     98..332     +  promoter       U6 promoter: RNA polymerase III promoter for human U6 snRNA
    361..436     +  misc_RNA       gRNA scaffold: guide RNA scaffold for the Streptococcus pyogenes CRISPR/Cas9 system
    472..491     +  misc_feature   MCS (fragment): pBluescript multiple cloning site
    620..694     +  CDS            RNASE1 (fragment): RNAS1_BOSTR - Also known as RNS1. Experimental evidence at protein level: Swiss-Prot protein existence level 1. Endonuclease that catalyzes the cleavage of RNA on the 3' side of pyrimidine nucleotides. Acts on single-stranded and double- stranded RNA (By similarity). From Boselaphus tragocamelus (Nilgai).
    752..1468    +  CDS            EGFP: EGFP is a basic (constitutively fluorescent) green fluorescent protein published in 1996, derived from Aequorea victoria. It is reported to be a rapidly-maturing weak dimer with moderate acid sensitivity.
   1475..1527    +  CDS            P2A (fragment): 2A peptide from porcine teschovirus-1 polyprotein Eukaryotic ribosomes fail to insert a peptide bond between the Gly and Pro residues, yielding separate polypeptides.
   1532..2401    +  CDS            NGFR (fragment): TNR16_HUMAN - Also known as TNFRSF16. Experimental evidence at protein level: Swiss-Prot protein existence level 1. Low affinity receptor which can bind to NGF, BDNF, NTF3, and NTF4. Forms a heterodimeric receptor with SORCS2 that binds the precursor forms of NGF, BDNF and NTF3 with high affinity, and has much lower affinity for mature NGF and BDNF (PubMed:24908487). Plays an important role in differentiation and survival of specific neuronal populations during development (By similarity). Can mediate cell survival as well as cell death of neural cells. Plays a role in the inactivation of RHOA
   2405..2425    +  misc_feature   MCS (fragment): pBluescript multiple cloning site
   2438..2456    -  promoter       T3 promoter: promoter for bacteriophage T3 RNA polymerase
   2501..2517    -  protein_bind   lac operator: The lac repressor binds to the lac operator to inhibit transcription in E. coli. This inhibition can be relieved by adding lactose or isopropyl-β-D-thiogalactopyranoside (IPTG). lac repressor encoded by lacI
   2525..2555    -  promoter       lac promoter: promoter for the E. coli lac operon
   2570..2591    -  protein_bind   CAP binding site: CAP binding activates transcription in the presence of cAMP. E. coli catabolite activator protein
   2604..2696    -  CDS            lacI (fragment): lac repressor; lacI; The lac repressor binds to the lac operator to inhibit transcription in E. coli. This inhibition can be relieved by adding lactose or isopropyl-β-D-thiogalactopyranoside (IPTG).
   2879..3467    -  rep_origin     ori: high-copy-number ColE1/pMB1/pBR322/pUC origin of replication
   3638..4498    -  CDS            AmpR: β-lactamase; bla; confers resistance to ampicillin, carbenicillin, and related antibiotics
   4499..4603    -  promoter       AmpR promoter: bla
   4630..5058    +  rep_origin     f1 ori (sequence partly withheld): f1 bacteriophage origin of replication; arrow indicates direction of (+) strand synthesis
   5089..26      -  CDS            lacZα (fragment) (across the origin): LacZα fragment of β-galactosidase; lacZ fragment
