[The description below was written by a language model from this plasmid's Addgene catalogue record and pLannotate feature annotations shown in this document.]
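Description:
pGTag NGFR EGFP cLAP +1 is a donor plasmid for CRISPR/Cas9-mediated generic tagging of endogenous proteins, built on the pBluescript KS- bacterial cloning backbone (about 5.2 kb). It is propagated in E. coli as a high-copy plasmid through a ColE1/pUC-type origin and selected with ampicillin via the β-lactamase gene. The backbone also retains an f1 phage origin, flanking T7 and T3 promoters, and lac promoter/operator and lacZα remnants typical of pBluescript.

The roughly 1.9 kb insert, cloned between SalI and XhoI, is a promoterless cLAP(EGFP)-P2A-NGFR cassette. The cLAP (C-terminal localisation and affinity purification) module contains EGFP preceded by a short segment that the annotation matches to a ribonuclease fragment, which is consistent with an S-peptide affinity tag, although the record does not say so explicitly. A P2A ribosomal skipping peptide links EGFP to a fragment of the human low-affinity nerve growth factor receptor, NGFR. When the cassette integrates in frame at the end of a target gene, the tagged protein and the surface antigen are therefore made from one transcript as separate polypeptides. NGFR is listed as the selectable marker for affinity purification, so correctly tagged cells can be enriched by their surface antigen rather than by drug selection.

Upstream of the cassette, the feature table shows a human U6 promoter and an S. pyogenes guide RNA scaffold, so the plasmid carries its own sgRNA expression unit. The guide's target is not stated in the record. The "+1" in the name presumably denotes one of several reading-frame variants, allowing in-frame fusion at different target sites, but this is not described further.
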