Addgene plasmid #194509: pGTag NGFR EGFP cLAP +1
Purpose: CRISPR/Cas9-mediated generic protein tagging
Depositing lab: Frank Schnütgen. Depositing organization: Goethe-Universitaet Frankfurt am Main. Publication: Selection-free endogenous tagging of cell lines by bicistronic co-expression of the surface antigen NGFR. Seibert M, Kurrle N, Stolp V, Nurnberger H, Tzschentke S, Borner L, Wempe F, Serve H, Schnutgen F. MethodsX. 2022 Nov 18;9:101929. doi: 10.1016/j.mex.2022.101929. eCollection 2022. PubMed 36444289.
Backbone
  Vector backbone: pBluescript KS-
  Total vector size (bp): 5221
  Vector type: Bacterial Cloning Vector
  Selectable markers: NGFR for affinity purification
Growth in bacteria
  Bacterial resistance: Ampicillin, 100 μg/mL
  Growth temperature: 37°C
  Growth strain: NEB Stable
  Copy number: High Copy
Gene/Insert
  Gene/Insert name: cLAP(EGFP)-P2A-NGFR
  Insert size (bp): 1884
  Cloning method: Restriction Enzyme; 5′ cloning site SalI (not destroyed); 3′ cloning site XhoI (not destroyed)
  Sequencing primers: 5′ M13 forward; 3′ M13 reverse
Terms and licenses: Academic/Nonprofit Terms; Industry Terms: Not Available to Industry
How to cite: pGTag NGFR EGFP cLAP +1 was a gift from Frank Schnütgen (Addgene plasmid # 194509 ; http://n2t.net/addgene:194509 ; RRID:Addgene_194509)
